Addgene plasmid #240164: pAJC1
Purpose: Production of a thermostable enzyme, Pyrobaculum calidifontis manganese-dependent catalase, to be used in an educational laboratory exercise.
Depositing lab: Danielle Saunders. Depositing organization: United States Air Force Academy. Publication: Overproduction of a recombinant heat-stable catalase for use in an extremophile enzyme lab exercise. Scott JW, Cusolito A, Steel JJ. J Microbiol Biol Educ. 2026 Apr 30;27(1):e0018825. doi: 10.1128/jmbe.00188-25. Epub 2026 Jan 30. PubMed 41615221.
Backbone
  Vector backbone: pET41 a(=)
  Backbone manufacturer: Novagen
  Backbone size w/o insert (bp): 5933
  Total vector size (bp): 5925
  Vector type: Bacterial Expression
  Selectable markers: Kanamycin
Growth in bacteria
  Bacterial resistance: Kanamycin, 50 μg/mL
  Growth temperature: 37°C
  Growth strain: DH5alpha
  Copy number: High Copy
Gene/Insert 1
  Gene/Insert name: katPc (alt names: Pyrobaculum calidifontis manganese dependent catalase; manganese catalase; Pc-kat)
  Species: Pyrobaculum calidifontis
  Insert size (bp): 897
  GenBank ID: AB076020 ab076020
  Promoter: T7
  Cloning method: Restriction Enzyme; 5′ cloning site NdeI (not destroyed); 3′ cloning site HindIII (not destroyed)
  Sequencing primers: 5′ nanopore sequencing. no sequencing primer used.
Gene/Insert 2
  Gene/Insert name: Pc- kat (alt name: Pyrobaculum calidifontis manganese catalase)
  Species: Pyrobaculum calidifontis
  Insert size (bp): 897
Terms and licenses: Academic/Nonprofit Terms; Industry Terms: Not Available to Industry
How to cite: pAJC1 was a gift from Danielle Saunders (Addgene plasmid # 240164 ; http://n2t.net/addgene:240164 ; RRID:Addgene_240164)
