[The description below was written by a language model from this plasmid's Addgene catalogue record and pLannotate feature annotations shown in this document.]
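Description:
pAJC1 is a bacterial expression plasmid built on the Novagen pET41a backbone for overproduction of a heat-stable manganese-dependent catalase (katPc, also called Pc-kat) from the hyperthermophilic archaeon Pyrobaculum calidifontis. The 5,925 bp plasmid replicates in E. coli from a ColE1/pBR322-type origin. The feature table also shows the rop gene and the bom mobility region from pBR322, although the catalogue lists it as high copy. Selection is by kanamycin through an aminoglycoside phosphotransferase gene, and an f1 phage origin is also present. A few short annotated fragments (tetracycline resistance, AmpR promoter, a predicted E. coli ORF) are backbone remnants rather than functional elements.

The 897 bp catalase coding sequence was inserted between the NdeI and HindIII sites, both retained. It lies downstream of a T7 promoter, a lac operator and the efficient ribosome binding site from T7 gene 10, and upstream of the T7 terminator. The plasmid-borne lacI gene supplies lac repressor, so transcription is held off until IPTG or lactose is added. Expression requires a host that provides T7 RNA polymerase, whereas the listed DH5alpha strain serves for propagation. The total size is close to that of the empty backbone, and no N-terminal fusion partner is annotated between the RBS and the insert region, consistent with the NdeI cloning having replaced the vector's upstream tag region. A histidine-tag fragment is annotated just downstream of the insert, but the record does not state whether it is translated in frame with the catalase. The catalogue lists the gene twice, which appears to be a duplicate entry for the single insert. The stated use is producing this thermostable enzyme for an educational laboratory exercise on extremophile enzymes.
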