Features (pLannotate 1.2.2; 18 found; start..end, strand, type, name):
    733..872     -  misc_feature   bom: basis of mobility region from pBR322
    974..1165    -  CDS            rop: Rop protein, which maintains plasmids at low copy number; rop
   1182..1562    +  CDS            YPB1_ECOLX: Protein predicted: Swiss-Prot protein existence level 4. From Escherichia coli.
   1624..1688    -  CDS            TcR (fragment): tetracycline efflux protein; tet; confers resistance to tetracycline
   1703..1724    -  protein_bind   CAP binding site: CAP binding activates transcription in the presence of cAMP. E. coli catabolite activator protein
   1737..2819    -  CDS            lacI: lac repressor; lacI; The lac repressor binds to the lac operator to inhibit transcription in E. coli. This inhibition can be relieved by adding lactose or isopropyl-β-D-thiogalactopyranoside (IPTG).
   2820..2897    -  promoter       lacI promoter: lacI
   2905..3184    -  CDS            TcR (fragment): tetracycline efflux protein; tet; confers resistance to tetracycline
   3210..3228    +  promoter       T7 promoter: promoter for bacteriophage T7 RNA polymerase
   3229..3253    +  protein_bind   lac operator: The lac repressor binds to the lac operator to inhibit transcription in E. coli. This inhibition can be relieved by adding lactose or isopropyl-β-D-thiogalactopyranoside (IPTG). lac repressor encoded by lacI
   3268..3290    +  RBS            RBS: efficient ribosome binding site from bacteriophage T7 gene 10 (Olins and Rangwala, 1989)
   4216..4239    +  CDS            9xHis (fragment): 9xHis affinity tag
   4265..4308    +  CDS            SET1 (fragment): solubility-enhancement tag derived from T7 phage gene 10B
   4316..4363    +  terminator     T7 terminator: transcription terminator for bacteriophage T7 RNA polymerase
   4400..4828    +  rep_origin     f1 ori (sequence partly withheld): f1 bacteriophage origin of replication; arrow indicates direction of (+) strand synthesis
   4881..4938    +  promoter       AmpR promoter (fragment): bla
   4947..5762    -  CDS            KanR: aminoglycoside phosphotransferase; aph(3')-Ia; confers resistance to kanamycin in bacteria or G418 (Geneticin®) in eukaryotes
   5884..547     +  rep_origin     ori (across the origin): high-copy-number ColE1/pMB1/pBR322/pUC origin of replication
>Addgene plasmid #240164 | pAJC1 | addgene full sequence | sequence record 478436 | Addgene NGS Result
AAAAAAACCACCGCTACCAGCGGTGGTTTGTTTGCCGGATCAAGAGCTACCAACTCTTTTTCCGAAGGTA
ACTGGCTTCAGCAGAGCGCAGATACCAAATACTGTCCTTCTAGTGTAGCCGTAGTTAGGCCACCACTTCA
AGAACTCTGTAGCACCGCCTACATACCTCGCTCTGCTAATCCTGTTACCAGTGGCTGCTGCCAGTGGCGA
TAAGTCGTGTCTTACCGGGTTGGACTCAAGACGATAGTTACCGGATAAGGCGCAGCGGTCGGGCTGAACG
GGGGGTTCGTGCACACAGCCCAGCTTGGAGCGAACGACCTACACCGAACTGAGATACCTACAGCGTGAGC
TATGAGAAAGCGCCACGCTTCCCGAAGGGAGAAAGGCGGACAGGTATCCGGTAAGCGGCAGGGTCGGAAC
AGGAGAGCGCACGAGGGAGCTTCCAGGGGGAAACGCCTGGTATCTTTATAGTCCTGTCGGGTTTCGCCAC
CTCTGACTTGAGCGTCGATTTTTGTGATGCTCGTCAGGGGGGCGGAGCCTATGGAAAAACGCCAGCAACG
CGGCCTTTTTACGGTTCCTGGCCTTTTGCTGGCCTTTTGCTCACATGTTCTTTCCTGCGTTATCCCCTGA
TTCTGTGGATAACCGTATTACCGCCTTTGAGTGAGCTGATACCGCTCGCCGCAGCCGAACGACCGAGCGC
AGCGAGTCAGTGAGCGAGGAAGCGGAAGAGCGCCTGATGCGGTATTTTCTCCTTACGCATCTGTGCGGTA
TTTCACACCGCAATGGTGCACTCTCAGTACAATCTGCTCTGATGCCGCATAGTTAAGCCAGTATACACTC
CGCTATCGCTACGTGACTGGGTCATGGCTGCGCCCCGACACCCGCCAACACCCGCTGACGCGCCCTGACG
GGCTTGTCTGCTCCCGGCATCCGCTTACAGACAAGCTGTGACCGTCTCCGGGAGCTGCATGTGTCAGAGG
TTTTCACCGTCATCACCGAAACGCGCGAGGCAGCTGCGGTAAAGCTCATCAGCGTGGTCGTGAAGCGATT
CACAGATGTCTGCCTGTTCATCCGCGTCCAGCTCGTTGAGTTTCTCCAGAAGCGTTAATGTCTGGCTTCT
GATAAAGCGGGCCATGTTAAGGGCGGTTTTTTCCTGTTTGGTCACTGATGCCTCCGTGTAAGGGGGATTT
CTGTTCATGGGGGTAATGATACCGATGAAACGAGAGAGGATGCTCACGATACGGGTTACTGATGATGAAC
ATGCCCGGTTACTGGAACGTTGTGAGGGTAAACAACTGGCGGTATGGATGCGGCGGGACCAGAGAAAAAT
CACTCAGGGTCAATGCCAGCGCTTCGTTAATACAGATGTAGGTGTTCCACAGGGTAGCCAGCAGCATCCT
GCGATGCAGATCCGGAACATAATGGTGCAGGGCGCTGACTTCCGCGTTTCCAGACTTTACGAAACACGGA
AACCGAAGACCATTCATGTTGTTGCTCAGGTCGCAGACGTTTTGCAGCAGCAGTCGCTTCACGTTCGCTC
GCGTATCGGTGATTCATTCTGCTAACCAGTAAGGCAACCCCGCCAGCCTAGCCGGGTCCTCAACGACAGG
AGCACGATCATGCTAGTCATGCCCCGCGCCCACCGGAAGGAGCTGACTGGGTTGAAGGCTCTCAAGGGCA
TCGGTCGAGATCCCGGTGCCTAATGAGTGAGCTAACTTACATTAATTGCGTTGCGCTCACTGCCCGCTTT
CCAGTCGGGAAACCTGTCGTGCCAGCTGCATTAATGAATCGGCCAACGCGCGGGGAGAGGCGGTTTGCGT
ATTGGGCGCCAGGGTGGTTTTTCTTTTCACCAGTGAGACGGGCAACAGCTGATTGCCCTTCACCGCCTGG
CCCTGAGAGAGTTGCAGCAAGCGGTCCACGCTGGTTTGCCCCAGCAGGCGAAAATCCTGTTTGATGGTGG
TTAACGGCGGGATATAACATGAGCTGTCTTCGGTATCGTCGTATCCCACTACCGAGATGTCCGCACCAAC
GCGCAGCCCGGACTCGGTAATGGCGCGCATTGCGCCCAGCGCCATCTGATCGTTGGCAACCAGCATCGCA
GTGGGAACGATGCCCTCATTCAGCATTTGCATGGTTTGTTGAAAACCGGACATGGCACTCCAGTCGCCTT
CCCGTTCCGCTATCGGCTGAATTTGATTGCGAGTGAGATATTTATGCCAGCCAGCCAGACGCAGACGCGC
CGAGACAGAACTTAATGGGCCCGCTAACAGCGCGATTTGCTGGTGACCCAATGCGACCAGATGCTCCACG
CCCAGTCGCGTACCGTCTTCATGGGAGAAAATAATACTGTTGATGGGTGTCTGGTCAGAGACATCAAGAA
ATAACGCCGGAACATTAGTGCAGGCAGCTTCCACAGCAATGGCATCCTGGTCATCCAGCGGATAGTTAAT
GATCAGCCCACTGACGCGTTGCGCGAGAAGATTGTGCACCGCCGCTTTACAGGCTTCGACGCCGCTTCGT
TCTACCATCGACACCACCACGCTGGCACCCAGTTGATCGGCGCGAGATTTAATCGCCGCGACAATTTGCG
ACGGCGCGTGCAGGGCCAGACTGGAGGTGGCAACGCCAATCAGCAACGACTGTTTGCCCGCCAGTTGTTG
TGCCACGCGGTTGGGAATGTAATTCAGCTCCGCCATCGCCGCTTCCACTTTTTCCCGCGTTTTCGCAGAA
ACGTGGCTGGCCTGGTTCACCACGCGGGAAACGGTCTGATAAGAGACACCGGCATACTCTGCGACATCGT
ATAACGTTACTGGTTTCACATTCACCACCCTGAATTGACTCTCTTCCGGGCGCTATCATGCCATACCGCG
AAAGGTTTTGCGCCATTCGATGGTGTCCGGGATCTCGACGCTCTCCCTTATGCGACTCCTGCATTAGGAA
GCAGCCCAGTAGTAGGTTGAGGCCGTTGAGCACCGCCGCCGCAAGGAATGGTGCATGCAAGGAGATGGCG
CCCAACAGTCCCCCGGCCACGGGGCCTGCCACCATACCCACGCCGAAACAAGCGCTCATGAGCCCGAAGT
GGCGAGCCCGATCTTCCCCATCGGTGATGTCGGCGATATAGGCGCCAGCAACCGCACCTGTGGCGCCGGT
GATGCCGGCCACGATGCGTCCGGCGTAGAGGATCGAGATCGATCTCGATCCCGCGAAATTAATACGACTC
ACTATAGGGGAATTGTGAGCGGATAACAATTCCCCTCTAGAAATAATTTTGTTTAACTTTAAGAAGGAGA
TATACATATGTACCTAAGAATAGACCGGCTCCAAATACAACTGCCAGCTCCAAAAGAGCCTGACCCCAAC
GCCGCGGCAGCCGTCAGCGAGTTGCTTGGGGGCAGATTTGGGGAAATGAACACGTTGATGACGTACACTT
ACCAATCCTTCAACTTCCGCATGCACAAAAACCCAGCCATAAAGCCCTTTAGAGACCTGGTCTCCAACAT
AGCCACAGAGGAACTCGGTCACATCGAGCTGGTATCCGCCGTGGTAAACGCCCTATATGTGGGCTCCACA
AAGCCGGCGCCCCCAGACCAAGCCCCACTAAAGCCCCTAAAAGACGTGAGAAACACCTACCACGCGATAA
ACACAGGCCTCGGCGCCTTCCCCATGGACTCCCACGGAACGCCGTGGCGCGGCGACTACATATTCGTAAG
CGGCAACCTAGTGCTAGACTTCCTATACAACTTCTTCCTAGAGGTTGGGGCACGCCTAGCCAAAATCAGG
GTATACGAGATGACAGACAACCCAGTGGCCCGGGAAATGATCGGCTACCTACTGGTGCGCGGCGGCGTAC
ACGCCATGGCATACGGCAAAGCCCTAGAGGCTCTGACAGGGGTAGAAGTGTGGAGAATGCTACCCATACC
CAAGATAGAGGACTCCAAATTCCCAGAAGCCGCCAAGTACATGAAAATGGGAGTACACAGGACACTGTAC
AGATTTAGCCCAAGCGACTACAAAGACATAGAAAAAATCTGGAAGGGAGCCCACCCAGCCGACGGCCAGC
CGCTACAAGTACACGACGGACCTCCCGAGGGAGGAGAATACCTAGAACTACCAGAAGTCCCCGAGGAATT
CGCCCCCGGCCTATACAAAGACGACTTTGAGAGAATCGCCAAGAGACTGGGAATAAACCTCTAAAAGCTT
GCGGCCGCACTCGAGCACCACCACCACCACCACCACCACTAATTGATTAATACCTAGGCTGCTAAACAAA
GCCCGAAAGGAAGCTGAGTTGGCTGCTGCCACCGCTGAGCAATAACTAGCATAACCCCTTGGGGCCTCTA
AACGGGTCTTGAGGGGTTTTTTGCTGAAAGGAGGAACTATATCCGGATTGGCGAATGGG
[124 nt withheld, positions 4400-4523]
C
[91 nt withheld, positions 4525-4615]
A
[49 nt withheld, positions 4617-4665]
CCTTTGACGTTGGAGTCCACGTTCTTT
[37 nt withheld, positions 4693-4729]
ACCCTATCTCGGTCTATTCTTTTGATTTATAAGGGATTTTGCCGATTTCGGCCTATTGGTTAAAAAATGA
GCTGATTTAACAAAAATTTAACGCGAATTTTAACAAAATATTAACGCTTACAATTTAGGTGGCACTTTTC
GGGGAAATGTGCGCGGAACCCCTATTTGTTTATTTTTCTAAATACATTCAAATATGTATCCGCTCATGAA
TTAATTCTTAGAAAAACTCATCGAGCATCAAATGAAACTGCAATTTATTCATATCAGGATTATCAATACC
ATATTTTTGAAAAAGCCGTTTCTGTAATGAAGGAGAAAACTCACCGAGGCAGTTCCATAGGATGGCAAGA
TCCTGGTATCGGTCTGCGATTCCGACTCGTCCAACATCAATACAACCTATTAATTTCCCCTCGTCAAAAA
TAAGGTTATCAAGTGAGAAATCACCATGAGTGACGACTGAATCCGGTGAGAATGGCAAAAGTTTATGCAT
TTCTTTCCAGACTTGTTCAACAGGCCAGCCATTACGCTCGTCATCAAAATCACTCGCATCAACCAAACCG
TTATTCATTCGTGATTGCGCCTGAGCGAGACGAAATACGCGATCGCTGTTAAAAGGACAATTACAAACAG
GAATCGAATGCAACCGGCGCAGGAACACTGCCAGCGCATCAACAATATTTTCACCTGAATCAGGATATTC
TTCTAATACCTGGAATGCTGTTTTCCCGGGGATCGCAGTGGTGAGTAACCATGCATCATCAGGAGTACGG
ATAAAATGCTTGATGGTCGGAAGAGGCATAAATTCCGTCAGCCAGTTTAGTCTGACCATCTCATCTGTAA
CATCATTGGCAACGCTACCTTTGCCATGTTTCAGAAACAACTCTGGCGCATCGGGCTTCCCATACAATCG
ATAGATTGTCGCACCTGATTGCCCGACATTATCGCGAGCCCATTTATACCCATATAAATCAGCATCCATG
TTGGAATTTAATCGCGGCCTAGAGCAAGACGTTTCCCGTTGAATATGGCTCATAACACCCCTTGTATTAC
TGTTTATGTAAGCAGACAGTTTTATTGTTCATGACCAAAATCCCTTAACGTGAGTTTTCGTTCCACTGAG
CGTCAGACCCCGTAGAAAAGATCAAAGGATCTTCTTGAGATCCTTTTTTTCTGCGCGTAATCTGCTGCTT
GCAAAC
